Addgene plasmid #223461: pEY114
Purpose: pdf-1 fluorescent neural reporter driving nuclear CyOFP1 expression (refer to NeuroPAL paper for expression)
Depositing lab: Oliver Hobert & Eviatar Yemini. Depositing organization: Columbia University. Publication: NeuroPAL: A Multicolor Atlas for Whole-Brain Neuronal Identification in C. elegans. Yemini E, Lin A, Nejatbakhsh A, Varol E, Sun R, Mena GE, Samuel ADT, Paninski L, Venkatachalam V, Hobert O. Cell. 2021 Jan 7;184(1):272-288.e11. doi: 10.1016/j.cell.2020.12.012. Epub 2020 Dec 29. PubMed 33378642.
Backbone
  Vector backbone: pPD95.62
  Vector type: Worm Expression
Growth in bacteria
  Bacterial resistance: Ampicillin, 100 μg/mL
  Growth temperature: 37°C
  Growth strain: DH5alpha
  Copy number: Unknown
Gene/Insert
  Gene/Insert name: pdf-1
  Species: C. elegans (nematode)
  Entrez Gene: pdf-1 (a.k.a. CELE_T07E3.6)
  Cloning method: Gibson Cloning
Terms and licenses: Academic/Nonprofit Terms; Industry Terms: Not Available to Industry
How to cite: pEY114 was a gift from Oliver Hobert & Eviatar Yemini (Addgene plasmid # 223461 ; http://n2t.net/addgene:223461 ; RRID:Addgene_223461)
