[The description below was written by a language model from this plasmid's Addgene catalogue record and pLannotate feature annotations shown in this document.]
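Description:
pEY114 is a C. elegans expression plasmid built on the pPD95.62 worm vector backbone, one of the reporter constructs used for the NeuroPAL multicolor atlas for neuronal identification. It is maintained in E. coli through a high-copy ColE1/pUC-type origin and selected with ampicillin via the β-lactamase gene and its native promoter. Remnants typical of pUC-derived cloning vectors are also annotated, namely a lac promoter, operator and CAP site, along with fragments of lacI, rop, bom and the multiple cloning site. These play no evident role in the reporter.

The recorded insert is pdf-1, a C. elegans gene, introduced by Gibson cloning. Given the stated purpose as a pdf-1 reporter, this is presumably regulatory sequence from that locus. It is not annotated in the feature table, but a large unannotated stretch of roughly 3.5 kb lies between the cloning-site remnant and the fluorescent protein coding region and would be consistent with it. Downstream sits CyOFP1, a monomeric, rapidly maturing, long Stokes shift orange fluorescent protein, preceded by a very short fragment matching worm-optimized GFP that is likely left over from the parental vector. CyOFP1 is followed closely by his-11, a C. elegans histone H2B. The arrangement suggests a fusion that tethers the fluorophore to chromatin, which fits the nuclear localization named in the record. A small fragment matching aex-5 lies further downstream; the record does not explain it, and no 3' UTR is explicitly annotated.

The plasmid is intended to label the nuclei of pdf-1-expressing neurons in transgenic worms, giving compact, separable signals useful for cell identification. The exact expression pattern is not given in the record, which defers to the associated publication.
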