Features (pLannotate 1.2.2; 14 found; start..end, strand, type, name):
    152..169     -  misc_feature   MCS (fragment): pUC18/19 multiple cloning site
   3760..3811    +  CDS            mEGFP (fragment): monomeric enhanced GFP, optimized with synthetic introns for expression in C. elegans
   3818..4618    +  CDS            CyOFP1: CyOFP1 is a basic (constitutively fluorescent) long stokes shift fluorescent protein published in 2016, derived from Entacmaea quadricolor. It is reported to be a very rapidly-maturing monomer with moderate acid sensitivity.
   4643..5005    +  CDS            his-11: H2B1_CAEEL - Experimental evidence at protein level: Swiss-Prot protein existence level 1. Core component of nucleosome. Nucleosomes wrap and compact DNA into chromatin, limiting DNA accessibility to the cellular machineries which require DNA as a template. Histones thereby play a central role in transcription regulation, DNA repair, DNA replication and chromosomal stability. DNA accessibility is regulated via a complex set of post-translational modifications of histones, also called histone code, and nucleosome remodeling. From Caenorhabditis elegans.
   5615..5767    +  CDS            aex-5 (fragment): AEX5_CAEEL - Also known as kpc-3 From Caenorhabditis elegans.
   5895..5930    +  CDS            rop (fragment): Rop protein, which maintains plasmids at low copy number; rop
   6032..6131    +  misc_feature   bom (fragment): basis of mobility region from pBR322
   6229..6333    +  promoter       AmpR promoter: bla
   6334..7194    +  CDS            AmpR: β-lactamase; bla; confers resistance to ampicillin, carbenicillin, and related antibiotics
   7365..7953    +  rep_origin     ori: high-copy-number ColE1/pMB1/pBR322/pUC origin of replication
   8136..8228    +  CDS            lacI (fragment): lac repressor; lacI; The lac repressor binds to the lac operator to inhibit transcription in E. coli. This inhibition can be relieved by adding lactose or isopropyl-β-D-thiogalactopyranoside (IPTG).
   8241..8262    +  protein_bind   CAP binding site: CAP binding activates transcription in the presence of cAMP. E. coli catabolite activator protein
   8277..8307    +  promoter       lac promoter: promoter for the E. coli lac operon
   8315..8331    +  protein_bind   lac operator: The lac repressor binds to the lac operator to inhibit transcription in E. coli. This inhibition can be relieved by adding lactose or isopropyl-β-D-thiogalactopyranoside (IPTG). lac repressor encoded by lacI
>Addgene plasmid #223461 | pEY114 | addgene full sequence | sequence record 441664 | Addgene NGS Result
TCACACAGGAAACAGCTATGACCATGATTACGCCAAGCTGTAAGTTTAAACATGATCTTACTAACTAACT
ATTCTCATTTAAATTTTCAGAGCTTAAAAATGGCTGAAATCACTCACAACGATGGATACGCTAACAACTT
GGAAATGAAATAAGCTTGCATGCCTGCAGAAAAGGTTGCTTTACCGAGACGTGACGGGACACTCCTTATC
AGCGATCTAACTTTGTATGGAACTTTTCACAACTCTGGATGCTGGCGATCGTAAATCGTACTGCTCCAAA
TGTCTAGAACTTTAAAGACAATAAAAAGCCGCAAAAGTATTTGTAAAAAATCAAAGAAAATAGTTTATAT
CGAAAATTAAGTATCAAGACCTTTTTAGAAGAATGGCCTTGTATGATTTGTGAGTTGACATCTTCTGATT
CTAAAGATGCGTAAACTTTGAAACTGAATAAACCCCTCTTTCATATTCAAAAGACCTAAATTCTTGTAAC
ACAACATCCAAAATTGTACGTGACAACTGGAATAATGACTGATTTTCACTATAGCCTCCTATTTCGGTTG
TTTTGTTTATTTGTTTATTCATTAATATTTTCATAATAATGAAATTATCGAGGGTCTTTAACACTTTTGA
GCACATAGAGCTCTCATGTGACGTCAAAGTTGGTTTTGAAACCTCGTGTGGTACTTCTTATTCTTTTTTT
CTTCGGTCGATCGGAACAATTCAATTAAAACTAATGCACATACATCCCCTTTTCTACCACTCCACCATCT
TCTTCTTCTCTTTTTCTTCTTCCAACACACGAAGATTCTGATTCTGATTCCATCATGACGTGTTGATGAA
AGAAGGAAACCAAGTAGTAGCAGAAGTAAAAAGAGGAGGAAAAAAGTTTTTTGGAAGGAAAAAGGAAAAA
GCAATTTGATTTTGGAGAAGATTCTTCCCCTTCTCACTACCATCCCACAAAATTTCTTGCGGAGGCTTAA
TCTTTTCCTGCAAAATAAGATAAATTGGATGCGCGAATTCCGTGTCATTTGCACAAGGGCAACAGAAATC
GAGTACCAAGAGTTCATAAACTTTTCTTGTTTCAATGTAAAAACAAATGAACATTTAGACAGAAATTCCA
ATAAACCACCAAATTTGAATTTCCTTAAACATCTCATATATGGACACGGCTAACAAGGTCCTCTTGCAAA
TATAATAGGTTTCATTCGGAAGTCATAGGACGAGCTGAAAGGGTTCCCTTGGAAGACAAAAATTATTAAA
GACTAAAAACGACTGCTCCAGGTAGGTAGACAGGGGAAGGCATGTCAAAGTGATTGCCTATAACGGAAGT
CCTAGAAAATGTAAAATATTATTCTACTGTTTTGTTTTATTTCATTCGATTTTCAAACACTTGTGAAGGA
ATCTCGAAGTAAAATTTTCTCGAAACGGAGGTTGTAGTACAGTTGGCAAAAAGTGAGTAACTGTCTTCAG
TAGCTGTATTAGGCTAGATAATAAACTAAGCTTTATAATATCTGGTCACCCAAATTAAACAAGATTAAAC
GAAGCACAAGAAATGGAGAAAAAGCAAGTAAAGACTCAGGACCAAAGGAATTCCCCGCGAAACTAGCAGA
CCAAAACAATATATCTATCTTTCTCTCTAGTAATTTAAATTTCATCTGAAACTTGTACATGACCTCTCTT
CCTTCTCCACGCCTACTTCCTCCTTTTTTTTTCATTGAGGCTTCCCGAGTTGACGAAGAATCATCATGTC
CATTAATTTTACATTAAATATTAAAAATGGGAAAACGGACATTTGTATCTCGTCATTTATCTTTCGGAAA
CTCCCAGATAGTATTGCTCCTTGATCTTCTAGAAAACTTCAAGCTCAACTAAATTTACCGTACTCACGGG
TACGGTAGCTGAGAATTTTCATGTATGAATGTTAGGACCGCCCATCGAGAACATTCCCATAACCTGTCCA
GCTACAATAATCATCTTGAATGCTCAAAAAGCGCCCCTTTTTTCAAACGGTTTAAAAAGTTTAAAAAGTT
CAAAAAATGGTTTTAAATTATTTTTCCTTGAGAATTTGACAAAGAATAAGGTTTTATAAAAAACTAATTT
TGTTTTCAAAACAAGTAACTTCTAAAGGAAATCCTCTTTCTCCAGTATTGAATATTCCAGTGACTCTATA
TTTCTGAGAATTTATTTTTGACCTTCGACATTTTCAAAATATTTTCTAGTTTCTCAAGGCGTTCTTTTGT
ATCAATAAGCCAAACGTGTGTAAGTGTGTAAGTGGAAGGCAAAATATGTTGGTGTAGAAAATACTATACC
TCGGCACGAGCTGACTAGACTCAGGTAACAAAAAGCTGTAAAAACAAGTGAATTTTGCTACGCAAACCTG
TTTAAGACTTTCTGAATTAAACACTCTCACCAAATATTTTTTTTAAGATTGAAGATACTTGACGATCTCT
TTTTGAAACTTTCATAAAACTTCTTGTTCATAAAATCTATTGTACACCCAAAATAAAATCTCTGTTTATT
TCATCATTGCTCACTAAAAACTCTCCCATTGATTTGTCAATGCTTTGATTCTAGTTAATTAGACTTAAAC
AGAAGAGGCAGGGGAAAAGGAAAAAAGGATTAGGGAATTCTTTGAAACCGCTTTGTTTGTGGTCAGAGTT
CGTGTCAATCTGAAAATAATTCCCATGAAAATGACGGAAAATGTGAAGAACGGAGAATTAAATTTCACCT
GTAATTTTTAATGGTATATACGACATGAATTATGCATAGCAGGTTTGTTGATTTTTTCAAGGTCTCGCCT
CTAGGAATTTTGTTTCAAGAATTGAACAACTTTGTAGAGGAAAAACATGGAAACAGTAGAAAGCTAGAAT
GTTTTAATGATCATATATATCTTGTAAATGTAAAAAGTTTAGACTTTCAAGAAAGCAAATTTTCTACTCA
AAACTCAAAATATGAATACGATCCGGTGGCAGATCTTTGTTGAATTGTTGAAATGTTGGATACTTTTTGT
TTCTTCCTTGTGATTTTCCAGGTTATACAAACTTTCCTGATTTTTGAAGAGTTTATCGATAACATGATGT
ATTTTCGAAAGTTTGTTGAAACTCATCAAAGTTTACCGCAGTCGATTGAAAATTGATAAGTTCATGGCCA
AAAACTGTGCAACCTTCCTCCTTTGAAGATTTCAAGTCTTCAGCTTTCCTTGTCTGGCATGGAGCACTCC
TATTCCTGAGGTCGCAGTTGATTTTTTGCAAGTTTTTCCTCAATCTCATTAAGATTATCCCACTAGTGAC
GTCGACATGATTCAGACATTTTTCTTTCTTCCGAATTCAAACTTTTCAATCTCCTTTTCTCTCTATTTCT
CTCAAATTTCCGTCATATTTTCACCTCGGGTTCCGGGGCGTTTTAAAAGTGGGCGTGTTGCTCCCTCTTG
GTGCGCGGGTCGAAGAGAGGCGGAGTCTAAAACTAGAGAGATCTGTCTCTCTCTCGGTTGTGCTCATTCA
TTCTATTCGACTTGTGCCTCACAGCCAAGTGAACAAGCTTTTCCAGCTCTTCCTCTTCCTTCTTCACTCA
ACGTCAACCCGGGATTGGCCAAAGGACCCAAAGGTATGTTTCGAATGATACTAACATAACATAGAACATT
TTCAGGAGGACCCTTGCTTGGAGGGTACCGAGCTCAGAAAAAATGACCGCTCCAAAGAAGAAGCGCAAGG
TTCCAGTCGAGAAGATGACTGCCCCAAAAAAGAAACGTAAGGTCCCGCGGGTAAGTTTAAACAGTTCGGT
ACTAACTAACCATACATATTTAAATTTTCAGCGCGCTGTGTCAAAAGGAGAAGAGCTTATTAAGGAGAAT
ATGCGTTCCAAGCTCTACCTCGAGGGATCCGTCAACGGACACCAATTCAAGTGCACCCACGAGGGAGAGG
GAAAGCCATACGAGGGAAAGCAAACCAACCGTATCAAGGTCGTCGAGGGAGGACCACTCCCATTCGCCTT
CGACATCCTCGCCACCCACTTCATGTACGGATCCAAGGTAAGTTTAAACATATATATACTAACTAACCCT
GATTATTTAAATTTTCAGGTCTTCATCAAGTACCCAGCCGACCTCCCAGACTACTTCAAGCAATCCTTCC
CAGAGGGATTCACCTGGGAGCGTGTCATGGTCTTCGAGGACGGAGGAGTCCTCACCGCCACCCAAGACAC
CTCCCTCCAAGACGGAGAGCTCATCTACAACGTCAAGGTCCGTGGAGTCAACTTCCCAGCCAACGGACCA
GTCATGCAAAAGAAGACCCTCGGATGGGAGCCATCCACCGAGACCATGTACCCAGCCGACGGAGGACTCG
AGGGACGTTGCGACAAGGTAAGTTTAAACATGATTTTACTAACTAACTAATCTGATTTAAATTTTCAGGC
CCTCAAGCTCGTCGGAGGAGGACACCTCCACGTCAACTTCAAGACCACCTACAAGTCCAAGAAGCCAGTC
AAGATGCCAGGAGTCCACTACGTCGACCGTCGTCTCGAGCGTATCAAGGAGGCCGACAACGAGACCTACG
TCGAGCAATACGAGCACGCCGTCGCCCGTTACTCCAACCTCGGAGGAGGAATGGACGAGCTCTACAAGCC
TAGGATACCGGTGGGTGAAGACCCACCAAAGCCATCTGCCAAGGGAGCCAAGAAGGCCGCCAAGACCGTT
ACGAAGCCAAAGGACGGAAAGAAGAGACGTCATGCCCGTAAGGAATCATACTCCGTCTACATCTACCGTG
TCCTCAAGCAAGTTCATCCAGACACTGGAGTTTCCTCCAAAGCCATGTCTATCATGAACTCTTTTGTCAA
CGATGTCTTCGAGCGTATTGCTGCTGAAGCATCCCGTCTTGCTCACTACAACAAGCGTTCCACAATCTCA
TCCCGCGAAATTCAGACCGCTGTCCGTCTGATCCTTCCAGGAGAGCTTGCCAAGCACGCCGTGTCTGAGG
GAACCAAGGCCGTTACCAAGTACACTTCCAGCAAGTAGGAATTCCAACTGAGCGCCGGTCGCTACCATTA
CCAACTTGTCTGGTGTCAAAAATAATAGGGGCCGCTGTCATCAGAGTAAGTTTAAACTGAGTTCTACTAA
CTAACGAGTAATATTTAAATTTTCAGCATCTCGCGCCCGTGCCTCTGACTTCTAAGTCCAATTACTCTTC
AACATCCCTACATGCTCTTTCTCCCTGTGCTCCCACCCCCTATTTTTGTTATTATCAAAAAACTTCTCTT
AATTTCTTTGTTTTTTAGCTTCTTTTAAGTCACCTCTAACAATGAAATTGTGTAGATTCAAAAATAGAAT
TAATTCGTAATAAAAAGTCGAAAAAAATTGTGCTCCCTCCCCCCATTAATAATAATTCTATCCCAAAATC
TACACAATGTTCTGTGTACACTTCTTATGTTTTTTACTTCTGATAAATTTTTTTGAAACATCATAGAAAA
AACCGCACACAAAATACCTTATCATATGTTACGTTTCAGTTTATGACCGCAATTTTTATTTCTTCGCACG
TCTGGGCCTCTCATGACGTCAAATCATGCTCATCGTGAAAAAGTTTTGGAGTATTTTTGGAATTTTTCAA
TCAAGTGAAAGTTTATGAAATTAATTTTCCTGCTTTTGCTTTTTGGGGTTTCCCCTATTGTTTGTCAAGA
TTTCGAGGACGGCGTTTTTCTTGCTAAAATCACAAGTATTGATGAGCACGATGCAAGAAAGATCGGAAGA
AGGTTTGGGTTTGAGGCTCAGTGGAAGGTGAGTAGAAGTTGATAATTTGAAAGTGGAGTAGTGTCTATGG
GGTTTTTGCCTTAAATGACAGAATACATTCCCAATATACCAAACATAACTGTTTCCTACTAGTCGGCCGT
ACGGGCCCTTTCGTCTCGCGCGTTTCGGTGATGACGGTGAAAACCTCTGACACATGCAGCTCCCGGAGAC
GGTCACAGCTTGTCTGTAAGCGGATGCCGGGAGCAGACAAGCCCGTCAGGGCGCGTCAGCGGGTGTTGGC
GGGTGTCGGGGCTGGCTTAACTATGCGGCATCAGAGCAGATTGTACTGAGAGTGCACCATATGCGGTGTG
AAATACCGCACAGATGCGTAAGGAGAAAATACCGCATCAGGCGGCCTTAAGGGCCTCGTGATACGCCTAT
TTTTATAGGTTAATGTCATGATAATAATGGTTTCTTAGACGTCAGGTGGCACTTTTCGGGGAAATGTGCG
CGGAACCCCTATTTGTTTATTTTTCTAAATACATTCAAATATGTATCCGCTCATGAGACAATAACCCTGA
TAAATGCTTCAATAATATTGAAAAAGGAAGAGTATGAGTATTCAACATTTCCGTGTCGCCCTTATTCCCT
TTTTTGCGGCATTTTGCCTTCCTGTTTTTGCTCACCCAGAAACGCTGGTGAAAGTAAAAGATGCTGAAGA
TCAGTTGGGTGCACGAGTGGGTTACATCGAACTGGATCTCAACAGCGGTAAGATCCTTGAGAGTTTTCGC
CCCGAAGAACGTTTTCCAATGATGAGCACTTTTAAAGTTCTGCTATGTGGCGCGGTATTATCCCGTATTG
ACGCCGGGCAAGAGCAACTCGGTCGCCGCATACACTATTCTCAGAATGACTTGGTTGAGTACTCACCAGT
CACAGAAAAGCATCTTACGGATGGCATGACAGTAAGAGAATTATGCAGTGCTGCCATAACCATGAGTGAT
AACACTGCGGCCAACTTACTTCTGACAACGATCGGAGGACCGAAGGAGCTAACCGCTTTTTTGCACAACA
TGGGGGATCATGTAACTCGCCTTGATCGTTGGGAACCGGAGCTGAATGAAGCCATACCAAACGACGAGCG
TGACACCACGATGCCTGTAGCAATGGCAACAACGTTGCGCAAACTATTAACTGGCGAACTACTTACTCTA
GCTTCCCGGCAACAATTAATAGACTGGATGGAGGCGGATAAAGTTGCAGGACCACTTCTGCGCTCGGCCC
TTCCGGCTGGCTGGTTTATTGCTGATAAATCTGGAGCCGGTGAGCGTGGGTCTCGCGGTATCATTGCAGC
ACTGGGGCCAGATGGTAAGCCCTCCCGTATCGTAGTTATCTACACGACGGGGAGTCAGGCAACTATGGAT
GAACGAAATAGACAGATCGCTGAGATAGGTGCCTCACTGATTAAGCATTGGTAACTGTCAGACCAAGTTT
ACTCATATATACTTTAGATTGATTTAAAACTTCATTTTTAATTTAAAAGGATCTAGGTGAAGATCCTTTT
TGATAATCTCATGACCAAAATCCCTTAACGTGAGTTTTCGTTCCACTGAGCGTCAGACCCCGTAGAAAAG
ATCAAAGGATCTTCTTGAGATCCTTTTTTTCTGCGCGTAATCTGCTGCTTGCAAACAAAAAAACCACCGC
TACCAGCGGTGGTTTGTTTGCCGGATCAAGAGCTACCAACTCTTTTTCCGAAGGTAACTGGCTTCAGCAG
AGCGCAGATACCAAATACTGTTCTTCTAGTGTAGCCGTAGTTAGGCCACCACTTCAAGAACTCTGTAGCA
CCGCCTACATACCTCGCTCTGCTAATCCTGTTACCAGTGGCTGCTGCCAGTGGCGATAAGTCGTGTCTTA
CCGGGTTGGACTCAAGACGATAGTTACCGGATAAGGCGCAGCGGTCGGGCTGAACGGGGGGTTCGTGCAC
ACAGCCCAGCTTGGAGCGAACGACCTACACCGAACTGAGATACCTACAGCGTGAGCTATGAGAAAGCGCC
ACGCTTCCCGAAGGGAGAAAGGCGGACAGGTATCCGGTAAGCGGCAGGGTCGGAACAGGAGAGCGCACGA
GGGAGCTTCCAGGGGGAAACGCCTGGTATCTTTATAGTCCTGTCGGGTTTCGCCACCTCTGACTTGAGCG
TCGATTTTTGTGATGCTCGTCAGGGGGGCGGAGCCTATGGAAAAACGCCAGCAACGCGGCCTTTTTACGG
TTCCTGGCCTTTTGCTGGCCTTTTGCTCACATGTTCTTTCCTGCGTTATCCCCTGATTCTGTGGATAACC
GTATTACCGCCTTTGAGTGAGCTGATACCGCTCGCCGCAGCCGAACGACCGAGCGCAGCGAGTCAGTGAG
CGAGGAAGCGGAAGAGCGCCCAATACGCAAACCGCCTCTCCCCGCGCGTTGGCCGATTCATTAATGCAGC
TGGCACGACAGGTTTCCCGACTGGAAAGCGGGCAGTGAGCGCAACGCAATTAATGTGAGTTAGCTCACTC
ATTAGGCACCCCAGGCTTTACACTTTATGCTTCCGGCTCGTATGTTGTGTGGAATTGTGAGCGGATAACA
ATT
